>Addgene plasmid #246980 | pET28a(+)v2_TwinStrep-SUMO-FLP-8xHis | addgene full sequence | sequence record 491526 | Addgene NGS Result
TGGCGAATGGG
[124 nt withheld, positions 12-135]
C
[91 nt withheld, positions 137-227]
A
[49 nt withheld, positions 229-277]
CCTTTGACGTTGGAGTCCACGTTCTTT
[37 nt withheld, positions 305-341]
ACCCTATCTCGGTCTATTCTTTTGATTTATAAGGGATTTTGCCGATTTCGGCCTATTGGTTAAAAAATGA
GCTGATTTAACAAAAATTTAACGCGAATTTTAACAAAATATTAACGCTTACAATTTAGGTGGCACTTTTC
GGGGAAATGTGCGCGGAACCCCTATTTGTTTATTTTTCTAAATACATTCAAATATGTATCCGCTCATGAA
TTAATTCTTAGAAAAACTCATCGAGCATCAAATGAAACTGCAATTTATTCATATCAGGATTATCAATACC
ATATTTTTGAAAAAGCCGTTTCTGTAATGAAGGAGAAAACTCACCGAGGCAGTTCCATAGGATGGCAAGA
TCCTGGTATCGGTCTGCGATTCCGACTCGTCCAACATCAATACAACCTATTAATTTCCCCTCGTCAAAAA
TAAGGTTATCAAGTGAGAAATCACCATGAGTGACGACTGAATCCGGTGAGAATGGCAAAAGTTTATGCAT
TTCTTTCCAGACTTGCTCAACAGGCCAGCCATTACGCTCGTCATCAAAATCACTCGCATCAACCAAACCG
TTATTCATTCGTGATTGCGCCTGAGCGAGACGAAATACGCGATCGCTGTTAAAAGGACAATTACAAACAG
GAATCGAATGCAACCGGCGCAGGAACACTGCCAGCGCATCAACAATATTTTCACCTGAATCAGGATATTC
TTCTAATACCTGGAATGCTGTTTTCCCGGGGATCGCAGTGGTGAGTAACCATGCATCATCAGGAGTACGG
ATAAAATGCTTGATGGTCGGAAGAGGCATAAATTCCGTCAGCCAGTTTAGTCTGACCATCTCATCTGTAA
CATCATTGGCAACGCTACCTTTGCCATGTTTCAGAAACAACTCTGGCGCATCGGGCTTCCCATACAATCG
ATAGATTGTCGCACCTGATTGCCCGACATTATCGCGAGCCCATTTATACCCATATAAATCAGCATCCATG
TTGGAATTTAATCGCGGCCTAGAGCAAGACGTTTCCCGTTGAATATGGCTCATAACACCCCTTGTATTAC
TGTTTATGTAAGCAGACAGTTTTATTGTTCATGACCAAAATCCCTTAACGTGAGTTTTCGTTCCACTGAG
CGTCAGACCCCGTAGAAAAGATCAAAGGATCTTCTTGAGATCCTTTTTTTCTGCGCGTAATCTGCTGCTT
GCAAACAAAAAAACCACCGCTACCAGCGGTGGTTTGTTTGCCGGATCAAGAGCTACCAACTCTTTTTCCG
AAGGTAACTGGCTTCAGCAGAGCGCAGATACCAAATACTGTCCTTCTAGTGTAGCCGTAGTTAGGCCACC
ACTTCAAGAACTCTGTAGCACCGCCTACATACCTCGCTCTGCTAATCCTGTTACCAGTGGCTGCTGCCAG
TGGCGATAAGTCGTGTCTTACCGGGTTGGACTCAAGACGATAGTTACCGGATAAGGCGCAGCGGTCGGGC
TGAACGGGGGGTTCGTGCACACAGCCCAGCTTGGAGCGAACGACCTACACCGAACTGAGATACCTACAGC
GTGAGCTATTAGAAAGCGCCACGCTTCCCGAAGGGAGAAAGGCGGACAGGTATCCGGTAAGCGGCAGGGT
CGGAACAGGAGAGCGCACGAGGGAGCTTCCAGGGGGAAACGCCTGGTATCTTTATAGTCCTGTCGGGTTT
CGCCACCTCTGACTTGAGCGTCGATTTTTGTGATGCTCGTCAGGGGGGCGGAGCCTATGGAAAAACGCCA
GCAACGCGGCCTTTTTACGGTTCCTGGCCTTTTGCTGGCCTTTTGCTCACATGTTCTTTCCTGCGTTATC
CCCTGATTCTGTGGATAACCGTATTACCGCCTTTGAGTGAGCTGATACCGCTCGCCGCAGCCGAACGACC
GAGCGCAGCGAGTCAGTGAGCGAGGAAGCGGAAGAGCGCCTGATGCGGTATTTTCTCCTTACGCATCTGT
GCGGTATTTCACACCGCAATGGTGCACTCTCAGTACAATCTGCTCTGATGCCGCATAGTTAAGCCAGTAT
ACACTCCGCTATCGCTACGTGACTGGGTCATGGCTGCGCCCCGACACCCGCCAACACCCGCTGACGCGCC
CTGACGGGCTTGTCTGCTCCCGGCATCCGCTTACAGACAAGCTGTGACCGTCTCCGGGAGCTGCATGTGT
CAGAGGTTTTCACCGTCATCACCGAAACGCGCGAGGCAGCTGCGGTAAAGCTCATCAGCGTGGTCGTGAA
GCGATTCACAGATGTCTGCCTGTTCATCCGCGTCCAGCTCGTTGAGTTTCTCCAGAAGCGTTAATGTCTG
GCTTCTGATAAAGCGGGCCATGTTAAGGGCGGTTTTTTCCTGTTTGGTCACTGATGCCTCCGTGTAAGGG
GGATTTCTGTTCATGGGGGTAATGATACCGATGAAACGAGAGAGGATGCTCACGATACGGGTTACTGATG
ATGAACATGCCCGGTTACTGGAACGTTGTGAGGGTAAACAACTGGCGGTATGGATGCGGCGGGACCAGAG
AAAAATCACTCAGGGTCAATGCCAGCGCTTCGTTAATACAGATGTAGGTGTTCCACAGGGTAGCCAGCAG
CATCCTGCGATGCAGATCCGGAACATAATGGTGCAGGGCGCTGACTTCCGCGTTTCCAGACTTTACGAAA
CACGGAAACCGAAGACCATTCATGTTGTTGCTCAGGTCGCAGACGTTTTGCAGCAGCAGTCGCTTCACGT
TCGCTCGCGTATCGGTGATTCATTCTGCTAACCAGTAAGGCAACCCCGCCAGCCTAGCCGGGTCCTCAAC
GACAGGAGCACGATCATGCGCACCCGTGGGGCCGCCATGCCGGCGATAATGGCCTGCTTCTCGCCGAAAC
GTTTGGTGGCGGGACCAGTGACGAAGGCTTGAGCGAGGGCGTGCAAGATTCCGAATACCGCAAGCGACAG
GCCGATCATCGTCGCGCTCCAGCGAAAGCGGTCCTCGCCGAAAATGACCCAGAGCGCTGCCGGCACCTGT
CCTACGAGTTGCATGATAAAGAAGACAGTCATAAGTGCGGCGACGATAGTCATGCCCCGCGCCCACCGGA
AGGAGCTGACTGGGTTGAAGGCTCTCAAGGGCATCGGTCGAGATCCCGGTGCCTAATGAGTGAGCTAACT
TACATTAATTGCGTTGCGCTCACTGCCCGCTTTCCAGTCGGGAAACCTGTCGTGCCAGCTGCATTAATGA
ATCGGCCAACGCGCGGGGAGAGGCGGTTTGCGTATTGGGCGCCAGGGTGGTTTTTCTTTTCACCAGTGAG
ACGGGCAACAGCTGATTGCCCTTCACCGCCTGGCCCTGAGAGAGTTGCAGCAAGCGGTCCACGCTGGTTT
GCCCCAGCAGGCGAAAATCCTGTTTGATGGTGGTTAACGGCGGGATATAACATGAGCTGTCTTCGGTATC
GTCGTATCCCACTACCGAGATATCCGCACCAACGCGCAGCCCGGACTCGGTAATGGCGCGCATTGCGCCC
AGCGCCATCTGATCGTTGGCAACCAGCATCGCAGTGGGAACGATGCCCTAATTCAGCATTTGCATGGTTT
GTTGAAAACCGGACATGGCACTCCAGTCGCCTTCCCGTTCCGCTATCGGCTGAATTTGATTGCGAGTGAG
ATATTTATGCCAGCCAGCCAGACGCAGACGCGCCGAGACAGAACTTAATGGGCCCGCTAACAGCGCGATT
TGCTGGTGACCCAATGCGACCAGATGCTCCACGCCCAGTCGCGTACCGTCTTCATGGGAGAAAATAATAC
TGTTGATGGGTGTCTGGTCAGAGACATCAAGAAATAACGCCGGAACATTAGTGCAGGCAGCTTCCACAGC
AATGGCATCCTGGTCATCCAGCGGATAGTTAATGATCAGCCCACTGACGCGTTGCGCGAGAAGATTGTGC
ACCGCCGCTTTACAGGCTTCGACGCCGCTTCGTTCTACCATCGACACCACCACGCTGGCACCCAGTTGAT
CGGCGCGAGATTTAATCGCCGCGACAATTTGCGACGGCGCGTGCAGGGCCAGACTGGAGGTGGCAACGCC
AATCAGCAACGACTGTTTGCCCGCCAGTTGTTGTGCCACGCGGTTGGGAATGTAATTCAGCTCCGCCATC
GCCGCTTCCACTTTTTCCCGCGTTTTCGCAGAAACGTGGCTGGCCTGGTTCACCACGCGGGAAACGGTCT
GATAAGAGACACCGGCATACTCTGCGACATCGTATAACGTTACTGGTTTCACATTCACCACCCTGAATTG
ACTCTCTTCCGGGCGCTATCATGCCATACCGCGAAAGGTTTTGCGCCATTCGATGGTGTCCGGGATCTCG
ACGCTCTCCCTTATGCGACTCCTGCATTAGGAAGCAGCCCAGTAGTAGGTTGAGGCCGTTGAGCACCGCC
GCCGCAAGGAATGGTGCATGCAAGGAGATGGCGCCCAACAGTCCCCCGGCCACGGGGCCTGCCACCATAC
CCACGCCGAAACAAGCGCTCATGAGCCCGAAGTGGCGAGCCCGATCTTCCCCATCGGTGATGTCGGCGAT
ATAGGCGCCAGCAACCGCACCTGTGGCGCCGGTGATGCCGGCCACGATGCGTCCGGCGTAGAGGATCGAG
ATCTCGATCCCGCGAAATTAATACGACTCACTATAGGGAGAGGAATTGTGAGCGGATAACAATTCCCCTC
TAGAAATAATTTTGTTTAACTTTAAGAAGGAGAGCAGCTATGCAGCTTGGGAGCTCAGCTTGGTCACATC
CTCAATTTGAGAAGGGTGGTGGGTCCGGTGGTGGGTCCGGTGGATCCGCATGGAGTCATCCTCAATTTGA
GAAGGGTTCGTCGGGCGGGTCTAGTGGCGGGTCTTCTGGCATGAGCGACTCAGAGGTGAATCAAGAGGCC
AAGCCAGAGGTCAAGCCTGAGGTCAAGCCTGAGACGCATATAAATCTTAAGGTAAGTGATGGAAGCTCGG
AGATTTTCTTTAAGATTAAGAAGACGACGCCCCTCAGACGGTTAATGGAAGCATTTGCCAAGCGTCAAGG
GAAGGAGATGGATTCGTTACGTTTTCTTTATGATGGCATCAGAATACAAGCCGACCAAACTCCCGAGGAT
CTTGATATGGAAGACAATGATATTATCGAGGCTCATCGAGAGCAAATCGGTGGTCCAAAGAAGAAGCGGA
AGGTGATGTCCCAATTTGATATCTTATGTAAGACGCCCCCTAAGGTGTTAGTGCGGCAATTTGTCGAGCG
CTTTGAGCGGCCCTCGGGCGAGAAGATCGCCTCATGTGCAGCCGAGTTAACATATCTCTGCTGGATGATA
ACGCATAATGGAACAGCTATTAAGAGAGCCACTTTTATGTCCTACAATACCATCATTTCCAATTCATTGT
CGTTCGATATCGTCAATAAGTCCCTTCAATTCAAGTACAAGACACAAAAGGCCACAATACTCGAGGCAAG
CTTAAAGAAGTTAATCCCTGCATGGGAGTTCACGATTATACCATATAATGGTCAAAAGCATCAAAGCGAT
ATAACAGATATCGTAAGCTCATTACAATTGCAATTTGAGAGTAGTGAGGAAGCCGATAAGGGCAATTCAC
ATTCGAAGAAGATGTTAAAGGCTCTTCTCAGCGAGGGTGAGTCAATTTGGGAGATAACTGAGAAGATATT
AAATTCGTTTGAGTATACGAGCCGCTTTACTAAGACGAAGACGTTATACCAATTCTTGTTTCTTGCAACC
TTTATCAATTGTGGACGCTTCAGCGATATCAAGAATGTAGACCCTAAGTCGTTTAAGTTAGTCCAAAATA
AGTACTTGGGCGTCATAATTCAATGTTTAGTAACGGAGACAAAGACGAGTGTATCACGTCATATATACTT
CTTCAGCGCCCGTGGGCGGATAGACCCCTTAGTGTACCTCGACGAGTTCTTACGGAATTCCGAGCCTGTG
CTTAAGCGTGTGAATAGAACGGGGAATAGTTCATCGAATAAGCAAGAGTATCAATTACTTAAGGACAATC
TCGTACGGTCGTATAATAAGGCCCTTAAGAAGAATGCACCATATCCAATATTTGCAATTAAGAATGGACC
CAAGAGCCATATAGGTAGACATTTAATGACTAGCTTTCTTAGTATGAAGGGCTTAACTGAGCTTACTAAT
GTGGTGGGCAATTGGAGTGACAAGCGAGCTAGCGCCGTGGCCCGAACTACATATACTCATCAAATAACTG
CAATCCCCGACCATTATTTTGCCCTCGTATCCCGCTATTACGCATATGACCCAATTTCAAAGGAGATGAT
TGCACTCAAGGATGAGACGAATCCAATAGAGGAGTGGCAACATATTGAGCAATTGAAGGGAAGTGCCGAG
GGCTCCATTCGCTACCCTGCTTGGAATGGTATAATAAGCCAAGAGGTGTTGGATTACTTATCATCGTATA
TAAATAGACGCATAGGTAGCTCCGGTGGCTCAAGCGGTGGATCTTCGGGCAAGCGACCAGCTGCTACTAA
GAAGGCTGGACAAGCCAAGAAGAAGAAGGGTTCGTCTGGCGGATCGTCAGGTGGGTCATCAGGCCATCAT
CATCATCATCACCATCACTAATGAGATCCGGCTGCTAACAAAGCCCGAAAGGAAGCTGAGTTGGCTGCTG
CCACCGCTGAGCAATAACTAGCATAACCCCTTGGGGCCTCTAAACGGGTCTTGAGGGGTTTTTTGCTGAA
AGGAGGAACTATATCCGGAT
Features (pLannotate 1.2.2; 20 found; start..end, strand, type, name):
     12..440     +  rep_origin     f1 ori (sequence partly withheld): f1 bacteriophage origin of replication; arrow indicates direction of (+) strand synthesis
    493..550     +  promoter       AmpR promoter (fragment): bla
    559..1374    -  CDS            KanR: aminoglycoside phosphotransferase; aph(3')-Ia; confers resistance to kanamycin in bacteria or G418 (Geneticin®) in eukaryotes
   1496..2084    +  rep_origin     ori: high-copy-number ColE1/pMB1/pBR322/pUC origin of replication
   2270..2409    -  misc_feature   bom: basis of mobility region from pBR322
   2511..2702    -  CDS            rop: Rop protein, which maintains plasmids at low copy number; rop
   2719..3099    +  CDS            YPB1_ECOLX: Protein predicted: Swiss-Prot protein existence level 4. From Escherichia coli.
   3171..3462    -  CDS            TcR (fragment): tetracycline efflux protein; tet; confers resistance to tetracycline
   3477..3498    -  protein_bind   CAP binding site: CAP binding activates transcription in the presence of cAMP. E. coli catabolite activator protein
   3511..4593    -  CDS            lacI: lac repressor; lacI; The lac repressor binds to the lac operator to inhibit transcription in E. coli. This inhibition can be relieved by adding lactose or isopropyl-β-D-thiogalactopyranoside (IPTG).
   4594..4671    -  promoter       lacI promoter: lacI
   4679..4958    -  CDS            TcR (fragment): tetracycline efflux protein; tet; confers resistance to tetracycline
   4980..4998    +  promoter       T7 promoter: promoter for bacteriophage T7 RNA polymerase
   5003..5027    +  protein_bind   lac operator: The lac repressor binds to the lac operator to inhibit transcription in E. coli. This inhibition can be relieved by adding lactose or isopropyl-β-D-thiogalactopyranoside (IPTG). lac repressor encoded by lacI
   5042..5064    +  RBS            RBS: efficient ribosome binding site from bacteriophage T7 gene 10 (Olins and Rangwala, 1989)
   5275..5505    +  CDS            SMT3 (fragment): SMT3_YEAST - Experimental evidence at protein level: Swiss-Prot protein existence level 1. Not known; suppressor of MIF2 mutations. From Saccharomyces cerevisiae (strain ATCC 204508 / S288c) (Baker's yeast).
   5527..6795    +  CDS            FLP1: FLP_YEAST - Experimental evidence at protein level: Swiss-Prot protein existence level 1. Part of the plasmid amplification system, which corrects any decrease in copy number caused by a rare missegregation event. Catalyzes the recombination between the large inverted repetitions of the 2-micron plasmid during plasmid replication. This recombination event changes the direction of one of the two replication forks in the bidirectionally replicating molecule, effectively resulting in multiple rounds of replication from a single initiation event. Binds specifically to the FLP recognition target (F
   6916..6932    +  CDS            capTEV™ (fragment): composite tag for in vivo biotinylation, TEV protease cleavage, and 6xHis tagging
   6952..7001    +  CDS            SET1 (fragment): solubility-enhancement tag derived from T7 phage gene 10B
   7009..7056    +  terminator     T7 terminator: transcription terminator for bacteriophage T7 RNA polymerase
