[The description below was written by a language model from this plasmid's Addgene catalogue record and pLannotate feature annotations shown in this document.]
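Description:
pET28a(+)v2_TwinStrep-SUMO-FLP-8xHis is a 7,081 bp bacterial expression plasmid for producing recombinant FLP recombinase in E. coli. It is built on a modified pET28a(+) backbone that the record describes as an improved pET design. The plasmid is selected with kanamycin through an aph(3')-Ia resistance gene. It replicates from a ColE1/pBR322-type origin accompanied by the bom region and the rop gene, which is consistent with its listed low copy number. An f1 phage origin is also present. The short tetracycline-resistance and AmpR-promoter fragments in the annotation appear to be non-functional backbone remnants.

Expression is driven by a T7 promoter followed by a lac operator and the T7 gene 10 ribosome binding site, and it ends at a T7 terminator. The plasmid also carries lacI, so transcription requires a host supplying T7 RNA polymerase and is normally induced with IPTG. The 1,872 bp insert was codon-optimized for E. coli, made synthetically and installed by Gibson assembly. It encodes, in order, a TwinStrep tag, a SUMO (yeast SMT3) domain, an SV40 nuclear localization signal, the S. cerevisiae FLP recombinase, a nucleoplasmin NLS and an 8xHis tag. The automated annotation detects the SMT3 and FLP1 coding regions but not the smaller tags. The small "capTEV" and "SET1" hits near the 3′ end probably reflect the His tag and residual pET sequence rather than intended elements.

The two affinity tags at opposite ends allow sequential purification. According to the depositor, SUMO protease (Ulp1) is used to remove the TwinStrep-SUMO portion, which should leave an NLS-flanked, His-tagged FLP. The nuclear localization signals suggest the purified enzyme is intended for delivery into eukaryotic cells to recombine FRT sites, although the record does not state a specific application.
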