Addgene plasmid #246980: pET28a(+)v2_TwinStrep-SUMO-FLP-8xHis
Purpose: Expresses E. coli codon-optimized TwinStrep-SUMO-tagged FLP recombinase with N- and C-terminal NLS, using an improved pET design from Shilling et al. 2020.
Depositing lab: Amro Hamdoun. Depositing organization: University of California, San Diego (UCSD).
Backbone
  Vector backbone: pET28a(+)v2
  Backbone manufacturer: NA
  Backbone size w/o insert (bp): 5209
  Total vector size (bp): 7081
  Vector type: Bacterial Expression, Synthetic Biology
Growth in bacteria
  Bacterial resistance: Kanamycin, 50 μg/mL
  Growth temperature: 37°C
  Growth strain: NEB Stable
  Copy number: Low Copy
Gene/Insert
  Gene/Insert name: FLP Recombinase (alt names: FLP1; FLP3; Flippase)
  Species: S. cerevisiae (budding yeast)
  Insert size (bp): 1872
  GenBank ID: AAB59340.1
  Promoter: T7
  Tag / fusion protein: TwinStrep (N terminal on insert); SUMO (N terminal on insert); SV40 (N terminal on insert); Nucleoplasmin (C terminal on insert); 8xHis (C terminal on insert)
  Cloning method: Gibson Cloning
  Sequencing primers: 5′ NA
Resource information
  A portion of this plasmid was derived from a plasmid made by: The original gene sequence for FLP Recombinase was obtained from Addgene Plasmid #45978. The sequence and all tags were codon optimized for E. coli expression and synthesized by Twist Bioscience. The original backbone sequence for this modified pET28a(+) was obtained from Addgene Plasmid #154464.
Terms and licenses: Academic/Nonprofit Terms; Industry Terms: Not Available to Industry
Depositor comments: We use a tag-free SUMO protease (ulp1) for cleaving the TwinStrep tag from the final product. Tag-free ulp1 can be synthesized using Addgene Plasmid #190063 and a His-tagged TEV protease or HRV-3C protease (PreScission protease). The total insert size displayed on this page (1872bp) includes all tags and linkers.
How to cite: pET28a(+)v2_TwinStrep-SUMO-FLP-8xHis was a gift from Amro Hamdoun (Addgene plasmid # 246980 ; http://n2t.net/addgene:246980 ; RRID:Addgene_246980)
